>Addgene plasmid #245556 | pICSL30053 | addgene full sequence | sequence record 495481 | Addgene NGS Result
GGTCTCACCATGGTGAGCAAGGGCGAGGAGCTGTTCACCGGGGTGGTGCCCATCCTGGTCGAGCTGGACG
GCGACGTAAACGGCCACAAGTTCAGCGTGTCCGGCGAGGGCGAGGGCGATGCCACCTACGGCAAGCTGAC
CCTGAAGTTCATCTGCACCACCGGCAAGCTGCCCGTGCCCTGGCCCACCCTCGTGACCACCTTCAGCTAC
GGCGTGCAGTGTTTCAGCCGCTACCCCGACCACATGAAGCAGCACGACTTCTTCAAGTCCGCCATGCCCG
AAGGCTACGTCCAGGAGCGCACCATCTTCTTCAAGGACGACGGCAACTACAAGACCCGCGCCGAGGTGAA
GTTCGAGGGCGACACCCTGGTGAACCGCATCGAGCTGAAGGGCATCGACTTCAAGGAGGACGGCAACATC
CTGGGGCACAAGCTGGAGTACAACTACAACAGCCACAACGTCTATATCATGGCCGACAAGCAGAAGAACG
GCATCAAGGTGAACTTCAAGATCCGCCACAACATCGAGGACGGCAGCGTGCAGCTCGCCGACCACTACCA
GCAGAACACCCCCATCGGCGACGGCCCCGTGCTGCTGCCCGACAACCACTACCTGAGCACCCAGTCCGCC
CTGAGCAAAGACCCCAACGAGAAGCGCGATCACATGGTCCTGCTGGAGTTCGTGACCGCCGCCGGGATCA
CTCACGGCATGGACGAGCTGTACAAGGAGAATTTGTATTTTCAGTCAATGTGAGACCACGAGTGATTAAT
GAATCGGCCAACGCGCGGGGAGAGGCGGTTTGCGTATTGGGCGCTCTTCCGCTTCCTCGCTCACTGACTC
GCTGCGCTCGGTCGTTCGGCTGCGGCGAGCGGTATCAGCTCACTCAAAGGCGGTAATACGGTTATCCACA
GAATCAGGGGATAACGCAGGAAAGAACATGTGAGCAAAAGGCCAGCAAAAGGCCAGGAACCGTAAAAAGG
CCGCGTTGCTGGCGTTTTTCCATAGGCTCCGCCCCCCTGACGAGCATCACAAAAATCGACGCTCAAGTCA
GAGGTGGCGAAACCCGACAGGACTATAAAGATACCAGGCGTTTCCCCCTGGAAGCTCCCTCGTGCGCTCT
CCTGTTCCGACCCTGCCGCTTACCGGATACCTGTCCGCCTTTCTCCCTTCGGGAAGCGTGGCGCTTTCTC
ATAGCTCACGCTGTAGGTATCTCAGTTCGGTGTAGGTCGTTCGCTCCAAGCTGGGCTGTGTGCACGAACC
CCCCGTTCAGCCCGACCGCTGCGCCTTATCCGGTAACTATCGTCTTGAGTCCAACCCGGTAAGACACGAC
TTATCGCCACTGGCAGCAGCCACTGGTAACAGGATTAGCAGAGCGAGGTATGTAGGCGGTGCTACAGAGT
TCTTGAAGTGGTGGCCTAACTACGGCTACACTAGAAGAACAGTATTTGGTATCTGCGCTCTGCTGAAGCC
AGTTACCTTCGGAAAAAGAGTTGGTAGCTCTTGATCCGGCAAACAAACCACCGCTGGTAGCGGTGGTTTT
TTTGTTTGCAAGCAGCAGATTACGCGCAGAAAAAAAGGATCTCAAGAAGATCCTTTGATCTTTTCTACGG
GGTCTGACGCTCAGTGGAACGAAAACTCACGTTAAGGGATTTTGGTCATGAGATTATCAAAAAGGATCTT
CACCTAGATCCTTTTAAATTAAAAATGAAGTTTTAAATCAATCTAAAGTATATATGAGTAAACTTGGTCT
GACAGTTATTTGCCGACTACCTTGGTGATCTCGCCTTTTACGTAATGGACAAATTCTTCCAACTGATCTG
CGCGCGAGGCCAAGCGATCTTCTTCTTGTCCAAGATAAGCCTGTCTAGCTTCAAGTATGACGGGCTGATA
CTGGGCCGGCAGGCGCTCCATTGCCCAGTCGGCAGCGACATCCTTCGGCGCGATTTTGCCGGTTACTGCG
CTGTACCAAATGCGGGACAACGTAAGCACTACATTTCGCTCATCGCCAGCCCAGTCGGGCGGCGAGTTCC
ATAGCGTTAAGGTTTCATTTAGCGCCTCAAATAGATCCTGTTCAGGAACCGGATCAAAGAGTTCCTCCGC
CGCTGGACCTACCAAGGCAACGCTATGTTCTCTTGCTTTTGTCAGCAAGATAGCCAGATCAATGTCGATC
GTGGCTGGCTCGAAGATACCTGCAAGAATGTCATTGCGCTGCCATTCTCCAAATTGCAGTTCGCGCTTAG
CTGGATAACGCCACGGAATGATGTCGTCGTGCACAACAATGGTGACTTCTACAGCGCGGAGAATCTCGCT
CTCTCCAGGGGAAGCCGAAGTTTCCAAAAGGTCGTTGATCAAAGCTCGCCGCGTTGTTTCATCAAGCCTT
ACGGTCACCGTAACCAGCAAATCAATATCGCTGTGTGGCTTCAGGCCGCCATCCACTGCGGAGCCGTACA
AATGTACGGCCAGCAACGTCGGTTCGAGATGGCGCTCGATGACGCCAACTACCTCTGATAGTTGAGTCGA
TACTTCGGCGATCACCGCTTCCCTCATGATGTTTAACTTTGTTTTAGGGCGACTGCCCTGCTGCGTAACA
TCGTTGCTGCTCCATAACATCAAACATCGACCCACGGCGTAACGCGCTTGCTGCTTGGATGCCCGAGGCA
TAGACTGTACCCCAAAAAAAAACAGTCATAACAAGCCATGAAAACCGCCACTGCGCCGTTACCACCGCTG
CGTTCGGTCAAGGTTCTGGACCAGTTGCGTGAGCGCATACTCTTCCTTTTTCAATATTATTGAAGCATTT
ATCAGGGTTATTGTCTCATGAGCGGATACATATTTGAATGTATTTAGAAAAATAAACAAATAGGGGTTCC
GCGCACATTTCCCCGAAAAGTGCCACCTGACGTCTAAGAAACCATTATTATCATGACATTAACCTATAAA
AATAGGCGTATCACGAGGCCCTTTCGTCCACTGAAGAGCCACTGT
Features (pLannotate 1.2.2; 7 found; start..end, strand, type, name):
     10..726     +  CDS            yEGFP: yEGFP is a fluorescent protein published in 1997.
    765..814     -  CDS            lacI (fragment): lac repressor; lacI; The lac repressor binds to the lac operator to inhibit transcription in E. coli. This inhibition can be relieved by adding lactose or isopropyl-β-D-thiogalactopyranoside (IPTG).
    997..1585    -  rep_origin     ori: high-copy-number ColE1/pMB1/pBR322/pUC origin of replication
   1759..2547    -  CDS            aadA: S3AD_ECOLX - Experimental evidence at protein level: Swiss-Prot protein existence level 1. Mediates bacterial resistance to the antibiotics streptomycin and spectinomycin. From Escherichia coli.
   2554..2610    -  CDS            GmR (fragment): gentamycin acetyltransferase; aacC1; confers resistance to gentamycin
   2698..2778    +  CDS            int (fragment): INT2_ECOLX - Protein inferred from homology: Swiss-Prot protein existence level 3. Putative integrase believed to be involved in the insertion of antibiotic resistance genes into plasmids and transposons. From Escherichia coli.
   2769..2873    -  promoter       AmpR promoter: bla
