[The description below was written by a language model from this plasmid's Addgene catalogue record and pLannotate feature annotations shown in this document.]
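Description:
pICSL30053 is a Level 0 Golden Gate part plasmid from a MoClo-syntax synthetic biology toolkit, built in the pICSL01002 backbone. It is a small (about 3 kb) high-copy E. coli plasmid that replicates from a ColE1/pUC-type origin and is selected with spectinomycin through an aadA gene. The annotation places an AmpR (bla) promoter upstream of aadA in the same orientation, where it may drive the marker. Short annotated fragments of lacI, a gentamicin acetyltransferase gene and an integrase flank these elements. They look like non-functional remnants of the sequences from which the backbone and resistance cassette were derived.

The payload is a 739 bp N-terminal tag module described as GFP-TEV: a GFP coding sequence, which the automated annotation matches to the yEGFP variant, occupying nearly the whole insert. The name indicates that it is followed by a TEV protease recognition site, although that short element is not annotated separately in the feature table. Internal BsaI and BpiI sites have been removed by point mutation, so the part is compatible with Type IIS assembly. The module is released with CCAT and AATG overhangs, the standard MoClo fusion sites for an N-terminal tag, placing it between a promoter/5′UTR part and a coding sequence part. The plasmid has no promoter or terminator for the tag, because those come from other parts during assembly into a Level 1 transcription unit. The resulting fusions carry a fluorescent tag that, going by the name, could be removed with TEV protease. The catalogue lists the insert species as human, which does not fit a GFP-derived tag, and the record does not name an intended expression host.
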