Addgene plasmid #245556: pICSL30053
Purpose: Level 0 Golden Gate part N-Terminal Tag with overhangs CCAT - AATG
Depositing lab: Mark Youles. Depositing organization: Sainsbury Laboratory, Norwich.
Backbone
  Vector backbone: pICSL01002
  Backbone size w/o insert (bp): 2246
  Vector type: Synthetic Biology
Growth in bacteria
  Bacterial resistance: Spectinomycin, 50 μg/mL
  Growth temperature: 37°C
  Growth strain: DH5alpha
  Copy number: High Copy
Gene/Insert
  Gene/Insert name: N-Terminal tag GFP-TEV
  Species: H. sapiens (human)
  Insert size (bp): 739
  Mutation: BsaI/BpiI sites removed by point-mutation
  Cloning method: Restriction Enzyme; 5′ cloning site BsaI (destroyed during cloning); 3′ cloning site BsaI (destroyed during cloning)
  Sequencing primers: 5′ TCACATGTTCTTTCCTGCG; 3′ GTCTCATGAGCGGATACATATTTGAATG
Terms and licenses: Academic/Nonprofit Terms; Industry Terms: Not Available to Industry
Depositor comments: Level 0 N-Terminal tag module used for GoldenGate assemblies using the MoClo overhang syntax
How to cite: pICSL30053 was a gift from Mark Youles (Addgene plasmid # 245556 ; http://n2t.net/addgene:245556 ; RRID:Addgene_245556)
